>Addgene plasmid #60412 | pLL7.0: Venus-oLID-CAAX (from KRas4B) | depositor full sequence | sequence record 132152 | pLL7.0: Venus-oLID-CAAX (from KRas4B) sequence 8207 bps
GTCGACGGATCGGGAGATCTCCCGATCCCCTATGGTGCACTCTCAGTACAATCTGCTCTGATGCCGCATA
GTTAAGCCAGTATCTGCTCCCTGCTTGTGTGTTGGAGGTCGCTGAGTAGTGCGCGAGCAAAATTTAAGCT
ACAACAAGGCAAGGCTTGACCGACAATTGCATGAAGAATCTGCTTAGGGTTAGGCGTTTTGCGCTGCTTC
GCGATGTACGGGCCAGATATACGCGTTGACATTGATTATTGACTAGTTATTAATAGTAATCAATTACGGG
GTCATTAGTTCATAGCCCATATATGGAGTTCCGCGTTACATAACTTACGGTAAATGGCCCGCCTGGCTGA
CCGCCCAACGACCCCCGCCCATTGACGTCAATAATGACGTATGTTCCCATAGTAACGCCAATAGGGACTT
TCCATTGACGTCAATGGGTGGAGTATTTACGGTAAACTGCCCACTTGGCAGTACATCAAGTGTATCATAT
GCCAAGTACGCCCCCTATTGACGTCAATGACGGTAAATGGCCCGCCTGGCATTATGCCCAGTACATGACC
TTATGGGACTTTCCTACTTGGCAGTACATCTACGTATTAGTCATCGCTATTACCATGGTGATGCGGTTTT
GGCAGTACATCAATGGGCGTGGATAGCGGTTTGACTCACGGGGATTTCCAAGTCTCCACCCCATTGACGT
CAATGGGAGTTTGTTTTGGCACCAAAATCAACGGGACTTTCCAAAATGTCGTAACAACTCCGCCCCATTG
ACGCAAATGGGCGGTAGGCGTGTACGGTGGGAGGTCTATATAAGCAGCGCGTTTTGCCTGTACTGGGTCT
CTCTGGTTAGACCAGATCTGAGCCTGGGAGCTCTCTGGCTAACTAGGGAACCCACTGCTTAAGCCTCAAT
AAAGCTTGCCTTGAGTGCTTCAAGTAGTGTGTGCCCGTCTGTTGTGTGACTCTGGTAACTAGAGATCCCT
CAGACCCTTTTAGTCAGTGTGGAAAATCTCTAGCAGTGGCGCCCGAACAGGGACTTGAAAGCGAAAGGGA
AACCAGAGGAGCTCTCTCGACGCAGGACTCGGCTTGCTGAAGCGCGCACGGCAAGAGGCGAGGGGCGGCG
ACTGGTGAGTACGCCAAAAATTTTGACTAGCGGAGGCTAGAAGGAGAGAGATGGGTGCGAGAGCGTCAGT
ATTAAGCGGGGGAGAATTAGATCGCGATGGGAAAAAATTCGGTTAAGGCCAGGGGGAAAGAAAAAATATA
AATTAAAACATATAGTATGGGCAAGCAGGGAGCTAGAACGATTCGCAGTTAATCCTGGCCTGTTAGAAAC
ATCAGAAGGCTGTAGACAAATACTGGGACAGCTACAACCATCCCTTCAGACAGGATCAGAAGAACTTAGA
TCATTATATAATACAGTAGCAACCCTCTATTGTGTGCATCAAAGGATAGAGATAAAAGACACCAAGGAAG
CTTTAGACAAGATAGAGGAAGAGCAAAACAAAAGTAAGACCACCGCACAGCAAGCGGCCGGCCGCGCTGA
TCTTCAGACCTGGAGGAGGAGATATGAGGGACAATTGGAGAAGTGAATTATATAAATATAAAGTAGTAAA
AATTGAACCATTAGGAGTAGCACCCACCAAGGCAAAGAGAAGAGTGGTGCAGAGAGAAAAAAGAGCAGTG
GGAATAGGAGCTTTGTTCCTTGGGTTCTTGGGAGCAGCAGGAAGCACTATGGGCGCAGCGTCAATGACGC
TGACGGTACAGGCCAGACAATTATTGTCTGGTATAGTGCAGCAGCAGAACAATTTGCTGAGGGCTATTGA
GGCGCAACAGCATCTGTTGCAACTCACAGTCTGGGGCATCAAGCAGCTCCAGGCAAGAATCCTGGCTGTG
GAAAGATACCTAAAGGATCAACAGCTCCTGGGGATTTGGGGTTGCTCTGGAAAACTCATTTGCACCACTG
CTGTGCCTTGGAATGCTAGTTGGAGTAATAAATCTCTGGAACAGATTTGGAATCACACGACCTGGATGGA
GTGGGACAGAGAAATTAACAATTACACAAGCTTAATACACTCCTTAATTGAAGAATCGCAAAACCAGCAA
GAAAAGAATGAACAAGAATTATTGGAATTAGATAAATGGGCAAGTTTGTGGAATTGGTTTAACATAACAA
ATTGGCTGTGGTATATAAAATTATTCATAATGATAGTAGGAGGCTTGGTAGGTTTAAGAATAGTTTTTGC
TGTACTTTCTATAGTGAATAGAGTTAGGCAGGGATATTCACCATTATCGTTTCAGACCCACCTCCCAACC
CCGAGGGGACCCGACAGGCCCGAAGGAATAGAAGAAGAAGGTGGAGAGAGAGACAGAGACAGATCCATTC
GATTAGTGAACGGATCGGCACTGCGTGCGCCAATTCTGCAGACAAATGGCAGTATTCATCCACAATTTTA
AAAGAAAAGGGGGGATTGGGGGGTACAGTGCAGGGGAAAGAATAGTAGACATAATAGCAACAGACATACA
AACTAAAGAATTACAAAAACAAATTACAAAAATTCAAAATTTTCGGGTTTATTACAGGGACAGCAGAGAT
CCAGTTTGGTTAGTACCGCGCTCTAGAGATCCGACGCCGCCATCTCTAGGCCCGCGCCGGCCCCCTCGCA
CAGACTTGTGGGAGAAGCTCGGCTACTCCCCTGCCCCGGTTAATTTGCATATAATATTTCCTAGTAACTA
TAGAGGCTTAATGTGCGATAAAAGACAGATAATCTGTTCTTTTTAATACTAGCTACATTTTACATGATAG
GCTTGGATTTCTATAAGAGATACAAATACTAAATTATTATTTTAAAAAACAGCACAAAAGGAAACTCACC
CTAACTGTAAAGTAATTGTGTGTTTTGAGACTATAAATATCCCTTGGAGAAAAGCCTTGTTAACGCGCGG
TGACCCTCGAGGTCGACGGTATCGATAAGCTCGCTTCACGAGATTCCAGCAGGTCGAGGGACCTAATAAC
TTCGTATAGCATACATTATACGAAGTTATATTAAGGGTTCCAAGCTTAAGCGGCCGCGTGGATAACCGTA
TTACCGCCATGCATTAGTTATTAATAGTAATCAATTACGGGGTCATTAGTTCATAGCCCATATATGGAGT
TCCGCGTTACATAACTTACGGTAAATGGCCCGCCTGGCTGACCGCCCAACGACCCCCGCCCATTGACGTC
AATAATGACGTATGTTCCCATAGTAACGCCAATAGGGACTTTCCATTGACGTCAATGGGTGGAGTATTTA
CGGTAAACTGCCCACTTGGCAGTACATCAAGTGTATCATATGCCAAGTACGCCCCCTATTGACGTCAATG
ACGGTAAATGGCCCGCCTGGCATTATGCCCAGTACATGACCTTATGGGACTTTCCTACTTGGCAGTACAT
CTACGTATTAGTCATCGCTATTACCATGGTGATGCGGTTTTGGCAGTACATCAATGGGCGTGGATAGCGG
TTTGACTCACGGGGATTTCCAAGTCTCCACCCCATTGACGTCAATGGGAGTTTGTTTTGGCACCAAAATC
AACGGGACTTTCCAAAATGTCGTAACAACTCCGCCCCATTGACGCAAATGGGCGGTAGGCGTGTACGGTG
GGAGGTCTATATAAGCAGAGCTGGTTTAGTGAACCGTCAGATCCGCTAGAATTCTGCAGTCGACGGTACC
GCGGGCCCGGGATCCACCGGTCGCCACCATGGTGAGCAAGGGCGAGGAGCTGTTCACCGGGGTGGTGCCC
ATCCTGGTCGAGCTGGACGGCGACGTAAACGGCCACAAGTTCAGCGTGTCCGGCGAGGGCGAGGGCGATG
CCACCTACGGCAAGCTGACCCTGAAGTTGATCTGCACCACCGGCAAGCTGCCCGTGCCCTGGCCCACCCT
CGTGACCACCCTCGGCTACGGCCTGCAGTGCTTCGCCCGCTACCCCGACCACATGAAGCAGCACGACTTC
TTCAAGTCCGCCATGCCCGAAGGCTACGTCCAGGAGCGCACCATCTTCTTCAAGGACGACGGCAACTACA
AGACCCGCGCCGAGGTGAAGTTCGAGGGCGACACCCTGGTGAACCGCATCGAGCTGAAGGGCATCGACTT
CAAGGAGGACGGCAACATCCTGGGGCACAAGCTGGAGTACAACTACAACAGCCACAACGTCTATATCACC
GCCGACAAGCAGAAGAACGGCATCAAGGCAAACTTCAAGATCCGCCACAACATCGAGGACGGCGGCGTGC
AGCTCGCCGACCACTACCAGCAGAACACCCCCATCGGCGACGGCCCCGTGCTGCTGCCCGACAACCACTA
CCTGAGCTACCAGTCCAAACTGAGCAAAGACCCCAACGAGAAGCGCGATCACATGGTCCTGCTGGAGTTC
GTGACCGCCGCCGGGATCACTCTCGGCATGGACGAGCTGTACAAGGGTAGTGGTAGTGGGGAGTTTCTGG
CAACCACACTGGAACGGATCGAGAAAAATTTCGTGATTACTGATCCGAGACTGCCTGACAACCCAATCAT
TTTTGCGAGCGATTCCTTCCTGCAGCTGACAGAATATTCTCGGGAAGAGATCCTGGGGCGCAATTGCCGT
TTTCTGCAGGGACCCGAGACAGACCGTGCCACTGTTCGGAAAATCAGAGATGCTATTGACAACCAGACTG
AAGTGACCGTTCAGCTGATCAATTATACCAAGAGCGGCAAAAAGTTTTGGAACCTGTTCCACCTGCAGCC
GATGCGCGATCAGAAAGGTGACGTCCAGTACTTCATTGGCGTGCAGCTGGATGGCACCGAACATGTTCGC
GACGCCGCTGAACGTGAGGCGGTCATGCTGATCAAAAAGACAGCCGAAGAAATTGATGAGGCAGCGAACG
ACGAAAATTACTTTGGAAGCGGGAGTGGGAGCAAAAAGAAGAAAAAGAAGTCAAAGACAAAGTGTGTAAT
TATGTAGCCTGCAGGCAATTCGTCGAGGGACCTAATAACTTCGTATAGCATACATTATACGAAGTTATAC
ATGTTTAAGGGTTCCGGTTCCACTAGGTACAATTCGATATCAAGCTTATCGATAATCAACCTCTGGATTA
CAAAATTTGTGAAAGATTGACTGGTATTCTTAACTATGTTGCTCCTTTTACGCTATGTGGATACGCTGCT
TTAATGCCTTTGTATCATGCTATTGCTTCCCGTATGGCTTTCATTTTCTCCTCCTTGTATAAATCCTGGT
TGCTGTCTCTTTATGAGGAGTTGTGGCCCGTTGTCAGGCAACGTGGCGTGGTGTGCACTGTGTTTGCTGA
CGCAACCCCCACTGGTTGGGGCATTGCCACCACCTGTCAGCTCCTTTCCGGGACTTTCGCTTTCCCCCTC
CCTATTGCCACGGCGGAACTCATCGCCGCCTGCCTTGCCCGCTGCTGGACAGGGGCTCGGCTGTTGGGCA
CTGACAATTCCGTGGTGTTGTCGGGGAAATCATCGTCCTTTCCTTGGCTGCTCGCCTGTGTTGCCACCTG
GATTCTGCGCGGGACGTCCTTCTGCTACGTCCCTTCGGCCCTCAATCCAGCGGACCTTCCTTCCCGCGCG
GCCTGCTGCCGGCTCTGCGGCCTCTTCCGCGTCTTCGCCTTCGCCCTCAGACGAGTCGGATCTCCCTTTG
GGCCGCCTCCCCGCATCGATACCGTCGACCTCGATCGAGACCTAGAAAAACATGGAGCAATCACAAGTAG
CAATACAGCAGCTACCAATGCTGATTGTGCCTGGCTAGAAGCACAAGAGGAGGAGGAGGTGGGTTTTCCA
GTCACACCTCAGGTACCTTTAAGACCAATGACTTACAAGGCAGCTGTAGATCTTAGCCACTTTTTAAAAG
AAAAGGGGGGACTGGAAGGGCTAATTCACTCCCAACGAAGACAAGATATCCTTGATCTGTGGATCTACCA
CACACAAGGCTACTTCCCTGATTGGCAGAACTACACACCAGGGCCAGGGATCAGATATCCACTGACCTTT
GGATGGTGCTACAAGCTAGTACCAGTTGAGCAAGAGAAGGTAGAAGAAGCCAATGAAGGAGAGAACACCC
GCTTGTTACACCCTGTGAGCCTGCATGGGATGGATGACCCGGAGAGAGAAGTATTAGAGTGGAGGTTTGA
CAGCCGCCTAGCATTTCATCACATGGCCCGAGAGCTGCATCCGGACTGTACTGGGTCTCTCTGGTTAGAC
CAGATCTGAGCCTGGGAGCTCTCTGGCTAACTAGGGAACCCACTGCTTAAGCCTCAATAAAGCTTGCCTT
GAGTGCTTCAAGTAGTGTGTGCCCGTCTGTTGTGTGACTCTGGTAACTAGAGATCCCTCAGACCCTTTTA
GTCAGTGTGGAAAATCTCTAGCAGCATGTGAGCAAAAGGCCAGCAAAAGGCCAGGAACCGTAAAAAGGCC
GCGTTGCTGGCGTTTTTCCATAGGCTCCGCCCCCCTGACGAGCATCACAAAAATCGACGCTCAAGTCAGA
GGTGGCGAAACCCGACAGGACTATAAAGATACCAGGCGTTTCCCCCTGGAAGCTCCCTCGTGCGCTCTCC
TGTTCCGACCCTGCCGCTTACCGGATACCTGTCCGCCTTTCTCCCTTCGGGAAGCGTGGCGCTTTCTCAT
AGCTCACGCTGTAGGTATCTCAGTTCGGTGTAGGTCGTTCGCTCCAAGCTGGGCTGTGTGCACGAACCCC
CCGTTCAGCCCGACCGCTGCGCCTTATCCGGTAACTATCGTCTTGAGTCCAACCCGGTAAGACACGACTT
ATCGCCACTGGCAGCAGCCACTGGTAACAGGATTAGCAGAGCGAGGTATGTAGGCGGTGCTACAGAGTTC
TTGAAGTGGTGGCCTAACTACGGCTACACTAGAAGAACAGTATTTGGTATCTGCGCTCTGCTGAAGCCAG
TTACCTTCGGAAAAAGAGTTGGTAGCTCTTGATCCGGCAAACAAACCACCGCTGGTAGCGGTGGTTTTTT
TGTTTGCAAGCAGCAGATTACGCGCAGAAAAAAAGGATCTCAAGAAGATCCTTTGATCTTTTCTACGGGG
TCTGACGCTCAGTGGAACGAAAACTCACGTTAAGGGATTTTGGTCATGAGATTATCAAAAAGGATCTTCA
CCTAGATCCTTTTAAATTAAAAATGAAGTTTTAAATCAATCTAAAGTATATATGAGTAAACTTGGTCTGA
CAGTTACCAATGCTTAATCAGTGAGGCACCTATCTCAGCGATCTGTCTATTTCGTTCATCCATAGTTGCC
TGACTCCCCGTCGTGTAGATAACTACGATACGGGAGGGCTTACCATCTGGCCCCAGTGCTGCAATGATAC
CGCGAGACCCACGCTCACCGGCTCCAGATTTATCAGCAATAAACCAGCCAGCCGGAAGGGCCGAGCGCAG
AAGTGGTCCTGCAACTTTATCCGCCTCCATCCAGTCTATTAATTGTTGCCGGGAAGCTAGAGTAAGTAGT
TCGCCAGTTAATAGTTTGCGCAACGTTGTTGCCATTGCTACAGGCATCGTGGTGTCACGCTCGTCGTTTG
GTATGGCTTCATTCAGCTCCGGTTCCCAACGATCAAGGCGAGTTACATGATCCCCCATGTTGTGCAAAAA
AGCGGTTAGCTCCTTCGGTCCTCCGATCGTTGTCAGAAGTAAGTTGGCCGCAGTGTTATCACTCATGGTT
ATGGCAGCACTGCATAATTCTCTTACTGTCATGCCATCCGTAAGATGCTTTTCTGTGACTGGTGAGTACT
CAACCAAGTCATTCTGAGAATAGTGTATGCGGCGACCGAGTTGCTCTTGCCCGGCGTCAATACGGGATAA
TACCGCGCCACATAGCAGAACTTTAAAAGTGCTCATCATTGGAAAACGTTCTTCGGGGCGAAAACTCTCA
AGGATCTTACCGCTGTTGAGATCCAGTTCGATGTAACCCACTCGTGCACCCAACTGATCTTCAGCATCTT
TTACTTTCACCAGCGTTTCTGGGTGAGCAAAAACAGGAAGGCAAAATGCCGCAAAAAAGGGAATAAGGGC
GACACGGAAATGTTGAATACTCATACTCTTCCTTTTTCAATATTATTGAAGCATTTATCAGGGTTATTGT
CTCATGAGCGGATACATATTTGAATGTATTTAGAAAAATAAACAAATAGGGGTTCCGCGCACATTTCCCC
GAAAAGTGCCACCTGAC
Features (pLannotate 1.2.2; 27 found; start..end, strand, type, name):
     31..83      -  misc_feature   bom (fragment): basis of mobility region from pBR322
    238..617     +  enhancer       CMV enhancer: human cytomegalovirus immediate early enhancer
    618..817     +  promoter       CMV promoter: human cytomegalovirus (CMV) immediate early promoter
    835..1015    +  LTR            5' LTR (truncated): truncated 5' long terminal repeat (LTR) from HIV-1
   1062..1187    +  misc_feature   HIV-1 Ψ: packaging signal of human immunodeficiency virus type 1
   1171..1509    +  CDS            HIV-1 gag (fragment): gag protein from human immunodeficiency virus 1; gag
   1686..1919    +  misc_feature   RRE: The Rev response element (RRE) of HIV-1 allows for Rev-dependent mRNA export from the nucleus to the cytoplasm.
   2296..2396    +  CDS            Rev (fragment): human immunodeficiency virus 1 (HIV-1) Rev protein; rev; enhances nuclear export of unspliced and incompletely spliced viral mRNAs
   2446..2563    +  misc_feature   cPPT/CTS: central polypurine tract and central termination sequence of HIV-1
   2618..2931    +  promoter       U6 promoter: RNA polymerase III promoter for mouse U6 snRNA (Das et al., 1988)
   2944..2971    -  misc_feature   MCS (fragment): pBluescript multiple cloning site
   3006..3039    +  protein_bind   loxP: Cre-mediated recombination occurs in the 8-bp core sequence (GCATACAT). Cre recombinase
   3155..3458    +  enhancer       CMV enhancer: human cytomegalovirus immediate early enhancer
   3459..3662    +  promoter       CMV promoter: human cytomegalovirus (CMV) immediate early promoter
   3689..3725    +  misc_feature   MCS (fragment): multiple cloning site
   3739..4455    +  CDS            mVenus: mVenus is a basic (constitutively fluorescent) yellow fluorescent protein published in 2006, derived from Aequorea victoria. It is reported to be a rapidly-maturing monomer with moderate acid sensitivity.
   4498..4815    +  CDS            miniSOG: miniSOG is a basic (constitutively fluorescent) cyan fluorescent protein published in 2011, derived from Arabidopsis thaliana. It requires the cofactor flavin for fluorescence.
   4933..4976    +  CDS            K-Ras (fragment): human small GTPase proto-oncoprotein
   5005..5038    +  protein_bind   loxP: Cre-mediated recombination occurs in the 8-bp core sequence (GCATACAT). Cre recombinase
   5071..5094    +  misc_feature   MCS (fragment): pBluescript multiple cloning site
   5094..5684    +  misc_feature   WPRE: woodchuck hepatitis virus posttranscriptional regulatory element
   5685..5704    +  misc_feature   MCS (fragment): pBluescript multiple cloning site
   5706..6206    +  CDS            nef (fragment): NEF_HV1LA - Experimental evidence at protein level: Swiss-Prot protein existence level 1. Extracellular Nef protein targets CD4(+) T-lymphocytes for apoptosis by interacting with CXCR4 surface receptors. From Human immunodeficiency virus type 1 group M subtype B (isolate Lai) (HIV-1).
   6213..6393    +  LTR            5' LTR (truncated): truncated 5' long terminal repeat (LTR) from HIV-1
   6455..7043    -  rep_origin     ori: high-copy-number ColE1/pMB1/pBR322/pUC origin of replication
   7214..8074    -  CDS            AmpR: β-lactamase; bla; confers resistance to ampicillin, carbenicillin, and related antibiotics
   8075..8179    -  promoter       AmpR promoter: bla
