[The description below was written by a language model from this plasmid's Addgene catalogue record and pLannotate feature annotations shown in this document.]
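Description:
pLL7.0: Venus-oLID-CAAX (from KRas4B) is an 8.2 kb lentiviral transfer plasmid built on the pLentiLox7.0 backbone for mammalian expression of a membrane-anchored, fluorescently tagged component of a light-induced dimer system. It is maintained in bacteria through a high-copy ColE1/pUC-type origin and selected with ampicillin via the β-lactamase gene. The viral framework is HIV-1 derived. A CMV enhancer/promoter sits upstream of a truncated 5' LTR to drive genomic RNA production in packaging cells. This is followed by the Ψ packaging signal with a gag fragment, the Rev response element for Rev-dependent nuclear export, and the cPPT/CTS. A WPRE downstream of the payload enhances transcript expression, and a truncated LTR with an adjoining nef fragment closes the 3' end.

The payload is a synthetic 1,239 bp fusion cloned between AgeI and SbfI sites and driven by an internal CMV enhancer/promoter. It consists of N-terminal Venus (annotated as mVenus), the oLID module, and a C-terminal K-Ras4B fragment supplying the CAAX motif, which directs lipid modification and plasma-membrane targeting. The automated annotation labels the middle segment as miniSOG. This most likely reflects sequence similarity between LOV-domain proteins rather than the presence of miniSOG itself, since the catalogue identifies this portion as oLID. Two same-orientation loxP sites flank the CMV-driven cassette, so Cre recombinase could excise it. A mouse U6 promoter lies upstream, a backbone feature normally used for shRNA expression, though no hairpin insert is recorded. The associated publication concerns engineering an improved light-induced dimer for controlling the localisation and activity of signalling proteins. That context is consistent with this construct serving as a visible membrane anchor for light-dependent recruitment of a binding partner.
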