Addgene plasmid #60412: pLL7.0: Venus-oLID-CAAX (from KRas4B)
Purpose: Mammalian Expression of Venus-oLID-CAAX
Depositing lab: Brian Kuhlman. Depositing organization: University of North Carolina at Chapel Hill. Publication: Engineering an improved light-induced dimer (iLID) for controlling the localization and activity of signaling proteins. Guntas G, Hallett RA, Zimmerman SP, Williams T, Yumerefendi H, Bear JE, Kuhlman B. Proc Natl Acad Sci U S A. 2015 Jan 6;112(1):112-7. doi: 10.1073/pnas.1417910112. Epub 2014 Dec 22. PubMed 25535392.
Backbone
  Vector backbone: pLentiLox7.0
  Vector type: Mammalian Expression, Lentiviral, Cre/Lox
Growth in bacteria
  Bacterial resistance: Ampicillin, 100 μg/mL
  Growth temperature: 37°C
  Growth strain: NEB Stable
  Copy number: High Copy
Gene/Insert
  Gene/Insert name: Venus-oLID-CAAX
  Species: Synthetic
  Insert size (bp): 1239
  Promoter: CMV
  Tag / fusion protein: Venus (N terminal on insert)
  Cloning method: Restriction Enzyme; 5′ cloning site AgeI (not destroyed); 3′ cloning site SbfI (not destroyed)
  Sequencing primers: 5′ none; 3′ CAGCAACCAGGATTTATACAAGG
Terms and licenses: Academic/Nonprofit Terms; Industry Terms: Not Available to Industry
How to cite: pLL7.0: Venus-oLID-CAAX (from KRas4B) was a gift from Brian Kuhlman (Addgene plasmid # 60412 ; http://n2t.net/addgene:60412 ; RRID:Addgene_60412)
