>Addgene plasmid #60412 | pLL7.0: Venus-oLID-CAAX (from KRas4B) | addgene partial sequence | sequence record 103034 | LNCX 5'-AGCTCGTTTAGTGAACCGTCAGATC-3'
CCGCGGGCCCGGGATCCACCGGTCGCCACCATGGTGAGCAAGGGCGAGGAGCTGTTCACCGGGGTGGTGC
CCATCCTGGTCGAGCTGGACGGCGACGTAAACGGCCACAAGTTCAGCGTGTCCGGCGAGGGCGAGGGCGA
TGCCACCTACGGCAAGCTGACCCTGAAGTTGATCTGCACCACCGGCAAGCTGCCCGTGCCCTGGCCCACC
CTCGTGACCACCCTCGGCTACGGCCTGCAGTGCTTCGCCCGCTACCCCGACCACATGAAGCAGCACGACT
TCTTCAAGTCCGCCATGCCCGAAGGCTACGTCCAGGAGCGCACCATCTTCTTCAAGGACGACGGCAACTA
CAAGACCCGCGCCGAGGTGAAGTTCGAGGGCGACACCCTGGTGAACCGCATCGAGCTGAAGGGCATCGAC
TTCAAGGAGGACGGCAACATCCTGGGGCACAAGCTGGAGTACAACTACAACAGCCACAACGTCTATATCA
CCGCCGACAAGCAGAAGAACGGCATCAAGGCAAACTTCAAGATCCGCCACAACATCGAGGACGGCGGCGT
GCAGCTCGCCGACCACTACCAGCAGAACACCCCCATCGGCGACGGCCCCGTGCTGCTGCCCGACAACCAC
TACCTGAGCTACCAGTCCAAACTGAGCAAAGACCCCAACGAGAAGCGCGATCACATGGTCCTGCTGGAGT
TCGTGACCGCCGCCGGGATCACTCTCGGCATGGACGAGCTGTACAAGGGTAGTGGTAGTGGGGAGTTTCT
GGCAACCACACTGGAACGGATCGAG
