>Addgene plasmid #60412 | pLL7.0: Venus-oLID-CAAX (from KRas4B) | addgene partial sequence | sequence record 103038 | Futet-R 5'-CAAAGGCATTAAAGCAGCGT-3'
TACCAGTCAATCTTTCACAAATTTTGTAATCCAGAGGTTGATTATCGATAAGCTTGATATCGAATTGTAC
CTAGTGGAACCGGAACCCTTAAACATGTATAACTTCGTATAATGTATGCTATACGAAGTTATTAGGTCCC
TCGACGAATTGCCTGCAGGCTACATAATTACACACTTTGTCTTTGACTTCTTTTTCTTCTTTTTGCTCCC
ACTCCCGCTTCCAAAGTAATTTTCGTCGTTCGCTGCCTCATCAATTTCTTCGGCTGTCTTTTTGATCAGC
ATGACCGCCTCACGTTCAGCGGCGTCGCGAACATGTTCGGTGCCATCCAGCTGCACGCCAATGAAGTACT
GGACGTCACCTTTCTGATCGCGCATCGGCTGCAGGTGGAACAGGTTCCAAAACTTTTTGCCGCTCTTGGT
ATAATTGATCAGCTGAACGGTCACTTCAGTCTGGTTGTCAATAGCATCTCTGATTTTCCGAACAGTGGCA
CGGTCTGTCTCGGGTCCCTGCAGAAAACGGCAATTGCGCCCCAGGATCTCTTCCCGAGAATATTCTGTCA
GCTGCAGGAAGGAATCGCTCGCAAAAATGATTGGGTTGTCAGGCAGTCTCGGATCAGTAATCACGAAATT
TTTCTCGATCCGTTCCAGTGTGGTTGCCAGAAACTCCCCACTACCACTACCCTTGTACAGCTCGTCCATG
CCGAGAGTGATCCCGGCGGCGGTCACGAACTCCAGCAGGACCATGTGATCGCGCTTCTCGTTGGGGTCTT
TGCTCAGTTTGGACTGG
